>Addgene plasmid #146003 | pAc5.1B-EGFP-DmSmaug_584-999-V5His6_C | depositor full sequence | sequence record 288448 | Full Sequence
CTTCAAGGAATTAATTCTATATTCTAAAAACACAAATGATACTTCTAAAAAAAATCATGAATGGCATCAA
CTCTGAATCAAATCTTTGCAGATGCACCTACTTCTCATTTCCACTGTCACATCATTTTTCCAGATCTCGC
TGCCTGTTATGTGGCCCACAAACCAAGACACGTTTTATGGCCATTAAAGCTGGCTGATCGTCGCCAAACA
CCAAATACATATCAATATGTACATTCGAGAAAGAAGCGATCAAAGAAGCGTCTTCGGGCGAGTAGGAGAA
TGCGGAGGAGAAGGAGAACGAGCTGATCTAGTATCTCTCCACAATCCAATGCCAACTGACCAACTGGCCA
TATTCGGAGCAATTTGAAGCCAATTTCCATCGCCTGGCGATCGCTCCATTCTTGGCTATATGTTTTTCAC
CGTTCCCGGGGCCATTTTCAAAGACTCGTCGGTAAGATAAGATTGTGTCACTCGCTGTCTCTCTTCATTT
GTCGAAGAATGCTGAGGAATTTCGCGATGACGTCGGCGAGTATTTTGAAGAATGAGAATAATTTGTATTT
ATACGAAAATCAGTTAGTGGAATTTTCTACAAAAACATGTTATCTATAGATAATTTTGTTGCAAAATATG
TTGACTATGACAAAGATTGTATGTATATACCTTTAATGTATTCTCATTTTCTTATGTATTTATAATGGCA
ATGATGATACTGATGATATTTTAAGATGATGCCAGACCACAGGCTGATTTCTGCGTCTTTTGCCGAACGC
AGTGCATGTGCGGTTGTTGTTTTTTGGAATAGTTTCAATTTTCGGACTGTCCGCTTTGATTTCAGTTTCT
TGGCTTATTCAAAAAGCAAAGTAAAGCCAAAAAAGCGAGATGGCAATACCAAATGCGGCAAAACGGTAGT
GGAAGGAAAGGGGTGCGGGGCAGCGGAAGGAAGGGTGGGGCGGGGCGTGGCGGGGTCTGTGGCTGGGCGC
GACGTCACCGACGTTGGAGCCACTCCTTTGACCATGTGTGCGTGTGTGTATTATTCGTGTCTCGCCACTC
GCCGGTTGTTTTTTTCTTTTTATCTCGCTCTCTCTAGCGCCATCTCGTACGCATGCTCAACGCACCGCAT
GTTGCCGTGTCCTTTATGCGTCATTTTGGCTCGAAATAGGCAATTATTTAAACAAAGATTAGTCAACGAA
AACGCTAAAATAAATAAGTCTACAATATGGTTACTTATTGCCATGTGTGTGCAGCCAACGATAGCAACAA
AAGCAACAACACAGTGGCTTTCCCTCTTTCACTTTTTGTTTGCAAGCGCGTGCGAGCAAGACGGCACGAC
CGGCAAACGCAATTACGCTGACAAAGAGCAGACGAAGTTTTGGCCGAAAAACATCAAGGCGCCTGATACG
AATGCATTTGCAATAACAATTGCGATATTTAATATTGTTTATGAAGCTGTTTGACTTCAAAACACACAAA
AAAAAAAATAAAACAAATTATTTGAAAGAGAATTAGGAATCGGACAGCTTATCGTTACGGGCTAACAGCA
CACCGAGACGAAATAGCTTACCTGACGTCACAGCCTCTGGAAGAACTGCCGCCAAGCAGAGAGAGAGAGA
AAAAGAGGGAGAGCAGCTTAGACCGCATGTGCTTGTGTGTGAGGCGTCTCTCTCTTCGTCTCCTGTTTGC
GCAAACGCATAGACTGCACTGAGAAAATCGATTACCTATTTTTTATGAATGAATATTTGCACTATTACTA
TTCAAAACTATTAAGATAGCAATCACATTCAATAGCCAAATACTATACCACCTGAGCGATGCAACGAAAT
GATCAATTTGAGCAAAAATGCTGCATATTTAGGACGGCATCATTATAGAAATGCTTCTTGCTGTGTACTT
TTCTCTCGTCTGGCAGCTGTTTCGCCGTTATTGTTAAAACCGGCTTAAGTTAGGTGTGTTTTCTACGACT
AGTGATGCCCCTACTAGAAGATGTGTGTTGCACAAATGTCCCTGAATAACCAATTTGAAGTGCAGATAGC
AGTAAACGTAAGCTAATATGAATATTATTTAACTGTAATGTTTTAATATCGCTGGACATTACTAATAAAC
CCACTATAAACACATGTACATATGTATGTTTTGGCATACAATGAGTAGTTGGGGAAAAAATGTGTAAAAG
CACCGTGACCATCACAGCATAAAGATAACCAGCTGAAGTATCGAATATGAGTAACCCCCAAATTGAATCA
CATGCCGCAACTGATAGGACCCATGGAAGTACACTCTTCATGGCGATATACAAGACACACACAAGCACGA
ACACCCAGTTGCGGAGGAAATTCTCCGTAAATGAAAACCCAATCGGCGAACAATTCATACCCATATATGG
TAAAAGTTTTGAACGCGACTTGAGAGCGGAGAGCATTGCGGCTGATAAGGTTTTAGCGCTAAGCGGGCTT
TATAAAACGGGCTGCGGGACCAGTTTTCATATCACTACCGTTTGAGTTCTTGTGCTGTGTGGATACTCCT
CCCGACACAAAGCCGCTCCATCAGCCAGCAGTCGTCTAATCCAGAGACCCCGGATCGGGGTACCAACATG
GTGAGCAAGGGCGAGGAGCTGTTCACCGGGGTGGTGCCCATCCTGGTCGAGCTGGACGGCGACGTAAACG
GCCACAAGTTCAGCGTGTCCGGCGAGGGCGAGGGCGATGCCACCTACGGCAAGCTGACCCTGAAGTTCAT
CTGCACCACCGGCAAGCTGCCCGTGCCCTGGCCCACCCTCGTGACCACCCTGACCTACGGCGTGCAGTGC
TTCAGCCGCTACCCCGACCACATGAAGCAGCACGACTTCTTCAAGTCCGCCATGCCCGAAGGCTACGTCC
AGGAGCGCACCATCTTCTTCAAGGACGACGGCAACTACAAGACCCGCGCCGAGGTGAAGTTCGAGGGCGA
CACCCTGGTGAACCGCATCGAGCTGAAGGGCATCGACTTCAAGGAGGACGGCAACATCCTGGGGCACAAG
CTGGAGTACAACTACAACAGCCACAACGTCTATATCATGGCCGACAAGCAGAAGAACGGCATCAAGGTGA
ACTTCAAGATCCGCCACAACATCGAGGACGGCAGCGTGCAGCTCGCCGACCACTACCAGCAGAACACCCC
CATCGGCGACGGCCCCGTGCTGCTGCCCGACAACCACTACCTGAGCACCCAGTCCGCCCTGAGCAAAGAC
CCCAACGAGAAGCGCGATCACATGGTCCTGCTGGAGTTCGTGACCGCCGCCGGGATCACTCTCGGCATGG
ACGAGCTGTACAAGCCAAGCTTGAATTCTGCAGATATCATGTTCAAGCCCAATTATATTAAGTTCCACAC
GCGCAACGTGGGCATGTCGGGAATCGGACTCTGGCTAAAATCCTTGCGTCTGCACAAGTACATCGAGCTG
TTCAAGAACATGACGTACGAGGAAATGCTCTTGATCACCGAGGACTTTCTGCAGAGTGTTGGCGTCACCA
AGGGCGCCTCCCACAAGCTTGCCCTTTGCATTGATAAGCTGAAGGAACGGGCCAATATTCTTAACCGGGT
AGAACAAGAACTGCTATCGGGTCAAATGGAGCTGAGCACGGCGGTTGAGGAGCTAACAAATATTGTGCTG
ACACCAATGAAGCCACTGGAGTCTCCAGGACCACCGGAGGAAAACATTGGTCTGCGTTTTCTTAAGGTCA
TTGACATTGTGACCAATACGTTGCAGCAGGATCCGTATGCTGTCCAAGACGACGAGACTTTGGGTGTGCT
TATGTGGATTCTAGACCGTTCTATCCACAACGAGGCATTTATGAATCATGCCAGTCAACTCAAGGACCTG
AAGTTTAAGTTGTCCAAGATGAAGATCTCCATGGTTCCCAAAATGCATCACGTTAAGCCAGCCGGCGTCG
GGCCAAACAATGGGAACATTAACAAGCCAAGATGGAATGGTAAGACTCGCAAATGCGATACTAAAAATGG
CAGCAACGATAGGATTAACAACCGCAAAAACTCCAACGACATGCTAAACTTTTCGCTAAATTGCCTGCCA
CACCCGCTGCCCCATCATTCGCAGCAGGCTCCGCCGCCTCTGCCACAGTTTGACTACAACGGCTATGGCG
GCGGTCCATCCCATCAGCCGCAGTACAAGAGCTCCTCGTACCCAAGCTTCATGGGTAATCCTCAGCAGCA
GCCACCACCGCCGCCGTCTAGTAAGTCGCATCATCATCCCCAGCAGATGCAACAGATGCTGCAGCAACAC
AACCACTTTCCAGCGCTGCCTCAGCAGACGCCACCACAATCGCATCGCCGGTCGCTGAATAATCTTATTC
TGGTGGCCGGAGGTCCGCAGCAACCGCAGCAATTGATCTTTAAGCCCGGTCAGGGAGTGCTCACCAACAA
CGGATCTAACGACAACCTGGTATTGGAACGCAATCAGCAGTCGCAGCAGCAGAGAAAACTTAGCGGAGGA
GTGTCCAGTGCGGAGCAACAACCAAAGAAGACCATGGCCGCTGTTGTGATGGAAAATTTGGCCAAATTTG
ATCAACATTTTACGCTATTCCGCTCGAGTCTAGAGGGCCCGCGGTTCGAAGGTAAGCCTATCCCTAACCC
TCTCCTCGGTCTCGATTCTACGCGTACCGGTCATCATCACCATCACCATTGAGTTTAAACCCGCTGATCA
GCCTCGACTGTGCCTTCTAAGGCCTGAGCTCGCTGATCAGCCTCGATCGAGGATCCAGACATGATAAGAT
ACATTGATGAGTTTGGACAAACCACAACTAGAATGCAGTGAAAAAAATGCTTTATTTGTGAAATTTGTGA
TGCTATTGCTTTATTTGTAACCATTATAAGCTGCAATAAACAAGTTAACAACAACAATTGCATTCATTTT
ATGTTTCAGGTTCAGGGGGAGGTGTGGGAGGTTTTTTAAAGCAAGTAAAACCTCTACAAATGTGGTATGG
CTGATTATGATCAGTCGACCGATGCCCTTGAGAGCCTTCAACCCAGTCAGCTCCTTCCGGTGGGCGCGGG
GCATGACTATCGTCGCCGCACTTATGACTGTCTTCTTTATCATGCAACTCGTAGGACAGGTGCCGGCAGC
GCTCTGGGTCATTTTCGGCGAGGACCGCTTTCGCTGGAGCGCGACGATGATCGGCCTGTCGCTTGCGGTA
TTCGGAATCTTGCACGCCCTCGCTCAAGCCTTCGTCACTGGTCCCGCCACCAAACGTTTCGGCGAGAAGC
AGGCCATTATCGCCGGCATGGCGGCCGACGCGCTGGGCTACGTCTTGCTGGCGTTCGCGACGCGAGGCTG
GATGGCCTTCCCCATTATGATTCTTCTCGCTTCCGGCGGCATCGGGATGCCCGCGTTGCAGGCCATGCTG
TCCAGGCAGGTAGATGACGACCATCAGGGACAGCTTCAAGGATCGCTCGCGGCTCTTACCAGCCAGCAAA
AGGCCAGGAACCGTAAAAAGGCCGCGTTGCTGGCGTTTTTCCATAGGCTCCGCCCCCCTGACGAGCATCA
CAAAAATCGACGCTCAAGTCAGAGGTGGCGAAACCCGACAGGACTATAAAGATACCAGGCGTTTCCCCCT
GGAAGCTCCCTCGTGCGCTCTCCTGTTCCGACCCTGCCGCTTACCGGATACCTGTCCGCCTTTCTCCCTT
CGGGAAGCGTGGCGCTTTCTCAATGCTCACGCTGTAGGTATCTCAGTTCGGTGTAGGTCGTTCGCTCCAA
GCTGGGCTGTGTGCACGAACCCCCCGTTCAGCCCGACCGCTGCGCCTTATCCGGTAACTATCGTCTTGAG
TCCAACCCGGTAAGACACGACTTATCGCCACTGGCAGCAGCCACTGGTAACAGGATTAGCAGAGCGAGGT
ATGTAGGCGGTGCTACAGAGTTCTTGAAGTGGTGGCCTAACTACGGCTACACTAGAAGGACAGTATTTGG
TATCTGCGCTCTGCTGAAGCCAGTTACCTTCGGAAAAAGAGTTGGTAGCTCTTGATCCGGCAAACAAACC
ACCGCTGGTAGCGGTGGTTTTTTTGTTTGCAAGCAGCAGATTACGCGCAGAAAAAAAGGATCTCAAGAAG
ATCCTTTGATCTTTTCTACGGGGTCTGACGCTCAGTGGAACGAAAACTCACGTTAAGGGATTTTGGTCAT
GAGATTATCAAAAAGGATCTTCACCTAGATCCTTTTAAATTAAAAATGAAGTTTTAAATCAATCTAAAGT
ATATATGAGTAAACTTGGTCTGACAGTTACCAATGCTTAATCAGTGAGGCACCTATCTCAGCGATCTGTC
TATTTCGTTCATCCATAGTTGCCTGACTCCCCGTCGTGTAGATAACTACGATACGGGAGGGCTTACCATC
TGGCCCCAGTGCTGCAATGATACCGCGAGACCCACGCTCACCGGCTCCAGATTTATCAGCAATAAACCAG
CCAGCCGGAAGGGCCGAGCGCAGAAGTGGTCCTGCAACTTTATCCGCCTCCATCCAGTCTATTAATTGTT
GCCGGGAAGCTAGAGTAAGTAGTTCGCCAGTTAATAGTTTGCGCAACGTTGTTGCCATTGCTGCAGGCAT
CGTGGTGTCACGCTCGTCGTTTGGTATGGCTTCATTCAGCTCCGGTTCCCAACGATCAAGGCGAGTTACA
TGATCCCCCATGTTGTGCAAAAAAGCGGTTAGCTCCTTCGGTCCTCCGATCGTTGTCAGAAGTAAGTTGG
CCGCAGTGTTATCACTCATGGTTATGGCAGCACTGCATAATTCTCTTACTGTCATGCCATCCGTAAGATG
CTTTTCTGTGACTGGTGAGTACTCAACCAAGTCATTCTGAGAATAGTGTATGCGGCGACCGAGTTGCTCT
TGCCCGGCGTCAACACGGGATAATACCGCGCCACATAGCAGAACTTTAAAAGTGCTCATCATTGGAAAAC
GTTCTTCGGGGCGAAAACTCTCAAGGATCTTACCGCTGTTGAGATCCAGTTCGATGTAACCCACTCGTGC
ACCCAACTGATCTTCAGCATCTTTTACTTTCACCAGCGTTTCTGGGTGAGCAAAAACAGGAAGGCAAAAT
GCCGCAAAAAAGGGAATAAGGGCGACACGGAAATGTTGAATACTCATACTCTTCCTTTTTCAATATTATT
GAAGCATTTATCAGGGTTATTGTCTCATGAGCGGATACATATTTGAATGTATTTAGAAAAATAAACAAAT
AGGGGTTCCGCGCACATTTCCCCGAAAAGTGCCACCTGACGTCTAAGAAACCATTATTATCATGACATTA
ACCTATAAAAATAGGCGTATCACGAGGCCCTTTCGT
Features (pLannotate 1.2.2; 10 found; start..end, strand, type, name):
     56..2568    +  promoter       Ac5 promoter: Drosophila melanogaster actin 5C promoter
   2588..3304    +  CDS            EGFP: EGFP is a basic (constitutively fluorescent) green fluorescent protein published in 1996, derived from Aequorea victoria. It is reported to be a rapidly-maturing weak dimer with moderate acid sensitivity.
   3332..4570    +  CDS            smg (fragment): SMG_DROME - Experimental evidence at protein level: Swiss-Prot protein existence level 1. Translation regulator that binds to the 3'-UTR of specific mRNAs such as nanos (nos) and prevents their translation. Prevents translation of unlocalized nos in the bulk cytoplasm via the recruitment of cup. From Drosophila melanogaster (Fruit fly).
   4601..4642    +  CDS            V5 tag: epitope tag from simian virus 5
   4742..4876    -  polyA_signal   SV40 poly(A) signal: SV40 polyadenylation signal
   4899..4983    -  CDS            large T antigen (fragment): large T antigen from SV40 (simian virus 40)
   4984..5454    +  CDS            TcR (fragment): tetracycline efflux protein; tet; confers resistance to tetracycline
   5498..6086    -  rep_origin     ori: high-copy-number ColE1/pMB1/pBR322/pUC origin of replication
   6257..7117    -  CDS            AmpR: β-lactamase; bla; confers resistance to ampicillin, carbenicillin, and related antibiotics
   7118..7222    -  promoter       AmpR promoter: bla
