[The description below was written by a language model from this plasmid's Addgene catalogue record and pLannotate feature annotations shown in this document.]
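Description:
pAc5.1B-EGFP-DmSmaug_584-999-V5His6_C is a 7,316-nt insect expression plasmid for producing a fluorescently tagged C-terminal fragment of the Drosophila melanogaster translational regulator Smaug (smg, CG5263). The catalogue lists the backbone as unknown, although the name and the annotated parts point to a pAc5.1-type vector. It is propagated in E. coli through a ColE1/pUC-family origin and selected with ampicillin via a β-lactamase gene under its own bla promoter. The feature annotation labels the origin as high-copy, whereas the repository entry lists the plasmid as low copy. Short annotated fragments of a tetracycline resistance gene and of SV40 large T antigen appear to be non-functional backbone remnants. No selectable marker for insect cells is annotated.

The expression cassette is driven by the Drosophila actin 5C (Ac5) promoter, a strong constitutive promoter commonly used in fly cell lines. It directs a single fusion reading frame consisting of EGFP at the N-terminus, Smaug residues 584–999, and a C-terminal V5 epitope, followed by an SV40 polyadenylation signal. The name also indicates a His6 tag after V5, but this was not picked up as a separate feature. According to the depositor, the insert carries five silent mutations and lacks amino acids 961–963 relative to the NCBI reference sequence.

Smaug binds the 3′-UTR of specific mRNAs such as nanos and represses their translation, in part by recruiting Cup. The recorded purpose is simply insect expression of this fragment. The tags would allow visualisation by fluorescence and detection or pull-down through GFP, V5 or His, for example to compare truncations of the protein. The depositor sequence may be theoretical rather than fully verified.
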