Addgene plasmid #146003: pAc5.1B-EGFP-DmSmaug_584-999-V5His6_C
Purpose: Insect Expression of DmSmaug_584-999
Depositing lab: Elisa Izaurralde. Depositing organization: Max Planck Institute for Developmental Biology.
Backbone
  Vector backbone: Unknown
  Vector type: Insect Expression
Growth in bacteria
  Bacterial resistance: Ampicillin, 100 μg/mL
  Growth temperature: 37°C
  Growth strain: DH5alpha
  Copy number: Low Copy
Gene/Insert
  Gene/Insert name: DmSmaug_584-999
  Species: D. melanogaster (fly)
  Mutation: 5 silent mutations and a deletion of the AA 961-963 compared to the sequence given by NCBI: NM_079263.2
  Entrez Gene: smg (a.k.a. Dmel_CG5263, CG5263, D69, Dmel\CG5263, SMG, SmG, Smaug, Smg, anon-D69, anonD69)
  Cloning method: Unknown
Terms and licenses: Academic/Nonprofit Terms; Industry Terms: Not Available to Industry
Depositor comments: Plasmids from this collection were made available to the research community and donated after the lab closed. Please note that the sequence provided by the depositing laboratory may be theoretical/predicted or based on Sanger sequencing results. There may be discrepancies between sequencing results obtained by Addgene and the depositor sequence. If an Addgene verified sequence is not available, please contact before placing your order to request that our lab fully sequence the plasmid.
How to cite: pAc5.1B-EGFP-DmSmaug_584-999-V5His6_C was a gift from Elisa Izaurralde (Addgene plasmid # 146003 ; http://n2t.net/addgene:146003 ; RRID:Addgene_146003)
